>Addgene plasmid #162451 | pJYDNp | depositor full sequence | sequence record 314760 | 1 - 5156
TCCCACTGTACTTTTAGCTCGTACAAAATACAATATACTTTTCATTTCTCCGTAAACAACATGTTTTCCC
ATGTAATATCCTTTTCTATTTTTCGTTCCGTTACCAACTTTACACATACTTTTGCGGTATTTCACACCGC
ATAGATCGGCAAGTGCACAAACAATACTTAAATAAATACTACTCAGTAATAACCTATTTCTTAGCATTTT
TGACGAAATTTGCTATTTTGTTAGAGTCTTTTACACCATTTGTCTCCACACCTCCGCTTACATCAACACC
AATAACGCCATTTAATCTAAGCGCATCACCAACATTTTCTGGCGTCAGTCCACCAGCTAACATAAAATGT
AAGCTTTCGGGGCTCTCTTGCCTTCCAACCCAGTCAGAAATCGAGTTCCAATCCAAAAGTTCACCTGTCC
CACCTGCTTCTGAATCAAACAAGGGAATAAACGAATGAGGTTTCTGTGAAGCTGCACTGAGTAGTATGTT
GCAGTCTTTTGGAAATACGAGTCTTTTAATAACTGGCAAACCGAGGAACTCTTGGTATTCTTGCCACGAC
TCATCTCCATGCAGTTGGACGATATCAATGCCGTAATCATTGACCAGAGCCAAAACATCCTCCTTAGGTT
GATTACGAAACACGCCAACCAAGTATTTCGGAGTGCCTGAACTATTTTTATATGCTTTTACAAGACTTGA
AATTTTCCTTGCAATAACCGGGTCAATTGTTCTCTTTCTATTGGGCACACATATAATACCCAGCAAGTCA
GCATCGGAATCTAGAGCACATTCTGCGGCCTCTGTGCTCTGCAAGCCGCAAACTTTCACCAATGGACCAG
AACTACCTGTGAAATTAATAACAGACATACTCCAAGCTGCCTTTGTGTGCTTAATCACGTATACTCACGT
GCTCAATAGTCACCAATGCCCTCCCTCTTGGCCCTCTCCTTTTCTTTTTTCGACCGAATTAATTCTTAAT
CGGCAAAAAAAGAAAAGCTCCGGATCAAGATTGTACGTAAGGTGACAAGCTATTTTTCAATAAAGAATAT
CTTCCACTACTGCCATCTGGCGTCATAACTGCAAAGTACACATATATTACGATGCTGTTCTATTAAATGC
TTCCTATATTATATATATAGTAATGTCGTGATCTATGGTGCACTCTCAGTACAATCTGCTCTGATGCCGC
ATAGTTAAGCCAGCCCCGACACCCGCCAACACCCGCTGACGCGCCCTTGAGACGAAAGGGCCTCGTGATA
CGCCTATTTTTATAGGTTAATGTCATGATAATAATGGTTTCTTAGACGGATCGCTTGCCTGTAACTTACA
CGCGCCTCGTATCTTTTAATGATGGAATAATTTGGGAATTTACTCTGTGTTTATTTATTTTTATGTTTTG
TATTTGGATTTTAGAAAGTAAATAAAGAAGGTAGAAGAGTTACGGAATGAAGAAAAAAAAATAAACAAAG
GTTTAAAAAATTTCAACAAAAAGCGTACTTTACATATATATTTATTAGACAAGAAAAGCAGATTAAATAG
ATATACATTCGATTAACGATAAGTAAAATGTAAAATCACAGGATTTTCGTGTGTGGTCTTCTACACAGAC
AAGATGAAACAATTCGGCATTAATACCTGAGAGCAGGAAGAGCAAGATAAAAGGTAGTATTTGTTGGCGA
TCCCCCTAGAGTCTTTTACATCTTCGGAAAACAAAAACTATTTTTTCTTTAATTTCTTTTTTTACTTTCT
ATTTTTAATTTATATATTTATATTAAAAAATTTAAATTATAATTATTTTTATAGCACGTGATGAAAAGGA
CCCAGGTGGCACTTTTCGGGGAAATGTGCGCGGAACCCCTATTTGTTTATTTTTCTAAATACATTCAAAT
ATGTATCCGCTCATGAGACAATAACCCTGATAAATGCTTCAATAATATTGAAAAAGGAAGAGTATGAGCC
ATATTCAACGGGAAACGTCTTGCTCGAGGCCGCGATTAAATTCCAACATGGATGCTGATTTATATGGGTA
TAAATGGGCTCGCGATAATGTCGGGCAATCAGGTGCGACAATCTATCGATTGTATGGGAAGCCCGATGCG
CCAGAGTTGTTTCTGAAACATGGCAAAGGTAGCGTTGCCAATGATGTTACAGATGAGATGGTCAGACTAA
ACTGGCTGACGGAATTTATGCCTCTTCCGACCATCAAGCATTTTATCCGTACTCCTGATGATGCATGGTT
ACTCACCACTGCGATCCCCGGGAAAACAGCATTCCAGGTATTAGAAGAATATCCTGATTCAGGTGAAAAT
ATTGTTGATGCGCTGGCAGTGTTCCTGCGCCGGTTGCATTCGATTCCTGTTTGTAATTGTCCTTTTAACA
GCGATCGCGTATTTCGTCTCGCTCAGGCGCAATCACGAATGAATAACGGTTTGGTTGATGCGAGTGATTT
TGATGACGAGCGTAATGGCTGGCCTGTTGAACAAGTCTGGAAAGAAATGCATAAGCTTTTGCCATTCTCA
CCGGATTCAGTCGTCACTCATGGTGATTTCTCACTTGATAACCTTATTTTTGACGAGGGGAAATTAATAG
GTTGTATTGATGTTGGACGAGTCGGAATCGCAGACCGATACCAGGATCTTGCCATCCTATGGAACTGCCT
CGGTGAGTTTTCTCCTTCATTACAGAAACGGCTTTTTCAAAAATATGGTATTGATAATCCTGATATGAAT
AAATTGCAGTTTCATTTGATGCTCGATGAGTTTTTCTAACTGTCAGACCAAGTTTACTCATATATACTTT
AGATTGATTTAAAACTTCATTTTTAATTTAAAAGGATCTAGGTGAAGATCCTTTTTGATAATCTCATGAC
CAAAATCCCTTAACGTGAGTTTTCGTTCCACTGAGCGTCAGACCCCGTAGAAAAGATCAAAGGATCTTCT
TGAGATCCTTTTTTTCTGCGCGTAATCTGCTGCTTGCAAACAAAAAAACCACCGCTACCAGCGGTGGTTT
GTTTGCCGGATCAAGAGCTACCAACTCTTTTTCCGAAGGTAACTGGCTTCAGCAGAGCGCAGATACCAAA
TACTGTTCTTCTAGTGTAGCCGTAGTTAGGCCACCACTTCAAGAACTCTGTAGCACCACCTACATACCTC
GCTCTGCTAATCCTGTTACCAGTGGCTGCTGCCAGTGGCGATAAGTCGTGTCTTACCGGGTTGGACTCAA
GACGATAGTTACCGGATAAGGCGCAGCGGTCGGGCTGAACGGGGGGTTCGTGCACACAGCCCAGCTTGGA
GCGAACGACCTACACCGAACTGAGATACCTACAGCGTGAGCTATGAGAAAGCGCCACGCTTCCCGAAGGG
AGAAAGGCGGACAGGTATCCGGTAAGCGGCAGGGTCGGAACAGGAGAGCGCACGAGGGAGCTTCCAGGGG
GAAACGCCTGGTATCTTTATAGTCCTGTCGGGTTTCGCCACCTCTGACTTGAGCGTCGATTTTTGTGATG
CTCGTCAGGGGGGCGGAGCCTATGGAAAAACGCCAGCAACGCGGCACTTTGTAACTGAGCTGTCATTTTG
CTGGCCCAGCTGGTCGACCGCGGCTAAGCAGTACTGGTACCGTTGTGGAAATGTAAAGAGCCCCATTATC
TTAGCCTAAAAAAACCTTCTCTTTGGAACTTTCAGTAATACGCTTAACTGCTCATTGCTATATTGAAGTA
CGGATTAGAAGCCGCCGAGCGGGTGACAGCCCTCCGAAGGAAGACTCTCCTCCGTGCGTCCTCGTCTTCA
CCGGTCGCGTTCCTGAAACGCAGATGTGCCTCGCGCCGCACTGCTCCGAACAATAAAGATTCTACAATAC
TAGCTTTTATGGTTATGAAGAGGAAAAATTGGCAGTAACCTGGCCCCACAAACCTTCAAATGAACGAATC
AAATTAACAACCATAGGATGATAATGCGATTAGTTTTTTAGCCTTATTTCTGGGGTAATTAATCAGCGAA
GCGATGATTTTTGATCTATTAACAGATATATAAATGCAAAAACTGCATAACCACTTTAACTAATACTTTC
AACATTTTCGGTTTGTATTACTTCTTATTCAAATGTAATAAAAGTATCAACAAAAAATTGTTAATATACC
TCTATACTTTAACGTCAAGGAGAAAAAACCCCGGATCGAATTCCCTACTTCATACATTTTCAATTAAGAT
GAGGTTCCCATCTATTTTCACCGCTGTTGTTTTTGCTGCTTCTTCTGCTTTGGCTGCTCCAGCTAATGGT
CATATGGAAGCATGCTTAATTAAGGCGCCTTATCTCGAGGGGGGCGGATCCGTTTCTGCACAGGAACTGA
CAACTATATGCGAGCAAATCCCCTCACCAACTTTAGAATCGACGCCGTACTCATTGTCAACGACTACTAT
TTTGGCCAACGGGAAGGCAATGCAAGGAGTTTTTGAATATTACAAATCAGTAACGTTTGTCAGTAATTGC
GGTTCTCACCCCTCAACAACTAGCAAAGGCAGCCCCATAAACACACAGTATGTTTTTAAGGACAATAGCT
CGACGATTGAAGGTAGATACCCATACGACGTTCCAGACTACGCTCTGCAGGCTAGTGGTGGAGGAGGCTC
TGGTGGAGGTGGTAGCGGAGGCGGAGGGTCGGCTAGCCATGAACAGAAGTTGATCTCTGAAGAAGATTTG
ATGTTAGAAAAATTTGTTGGCACCTGGAAGATCGAATCCTCTGAAAATTTTGGTGAATACTTGAAGGCTA
TCGGTGCCCCAAAAGAATTGGCTGATGCTGGTGATGCTACTACTCCAGTCTTGTACATTTCTCAAAAGGA
TGGTGATAAGATGACCGTCAAGATTGAAAACGGTCCACCAACTTTTTTGGATACCCAAGTTTCTTTCAAG
TTGGGTGAAGAATTCGACGAATTTCCATCCGATAGAAGAAAGGGTGTTAAGTCCGTTGTTAACTTGTCTG
GTGAGAAGTTGGTTTACGTTCAAAAGTGGGATGGTAAAGAAACCACTTACGTCAGAGAAATCAAGGACGG
TAAATTGGTTGTTACTTTGACCATGGGTGATGTTGTTGCTGTTAGATCTTATAGAAGGGCCTCTGAATAA
TAGAGATCTGATAACAACAGTGTAGATGTAACAAAATCGACTTTGT
Features (pLannotate 1.2.2; 12 found; start..end, strand, type, name):
    123..143     -  misc_feature   bom (fragment): basis of mobility region from pBR322
    194..868     -  CDS            TRP1: phosphoribosylanthranilate isomerase, required for tryptophan biosynthesis; S. cerevisiae TRP1; yeast auxotrophic marker
    869..1016    -  promoter       TRP1 promoter: S. cerevisiae TRP1
   1154..1203    -  misc_feature   bom (fragment): basis of mobility region from pBR322
   1309..1812    -  misc_feature   CEN/ARS: S. cerevisiae CEN6 centromere fused to an autonomously replicating sequence
   1849..1953    +  promoter       AmpR promoter: bla
   1954..2769    +  CDS            KanR: aminoglycoside phosphotransferase; aph(3')-Ia; confers resistance to kanamycin in bacteria or G418 (Geneticin®) in eukaryotes
   2940..3528    +  rep_origin     ori: high-copy-number ColE1/pMB1/pBR322/pUC origin of replication
   3711..4152    +  promoter       GAL1 promoter: S. cerevisiae GAL1; inducible promoter, regulated by Gal4
   4199..4267    +  CDS            MF(ALPHA)1 (fragment): MFAL1_YEAST - Also known as MF-ALPHA-1, MFAL1. Experimental evidence at protein level: Swiss-Prot protein existence level 1. The active factor is excreted into the culture medium by haploid cells of the alpha mating type and acts on cells of the opposite mating type (type A). It mediates the conjugation process between the two types by inhibiting the initiation of DNA synthesis in type a cells and synchronizing them with type alpha. From Saccharomyces cerevisiae (strain ATCC 204508 / S288c) (Baker's yeast).
   4319..4537    +  CDS            AGA2 (fragment): AGA2_YEAST - Experimental evidence at protein level: Swiss-Prot protein existence level 1. Receptor binding subunit of the a-agglutinin heterodimer. S.cerevisiae a and alpha cells express the complementary cell surface glycoproteins a-agglutinin and alpha-agglutinin, respectively, which interact with one another to promote cellular aggregation during mating. From Saccharomyces cerevisiae (strain ATCC 204508 / S288c) (Baker's yeast).
   4691..5107    +  CDS            UnaG: UnaG is a basic (constitutively fluorescent) green fluorescent protein published in 2013, derived from Anguilla japonica. It has low acid sensitivity. It requires the cofactor bilirubin for fluorescence.
