>Addgene plasmid #162451 | pJYDNp | addgene full sequence | sequence record 321446 | Addgene NGS Result
TTTGTTCCCACTGTACTTTTAGCTCGTACAAAATACAATATACTTTTCATTTCTCCGTAAACAACATGTT
TTCCCATGTAATATCCTTTTCTATTTTTCGTTCCGTTACCAACTTTACACATACTTTTGCGGTATTTCAC
ACCGCATAGATCGGCAAGTGCACAAACAATACTTAAATAAATACTACTCAGTAATAACCTATTTCTTAGC
ATTTTTGACGAAATTTGCTATTTTGTTAGAGTCTTTTACACCATTTGTCTCCACACCTCCGCTTACATCA
ACACCAATAACGCCATTTAATCTAAGCGCATCACCAACATTTTCTGGCGTCAGTCCACCAGCTAACATAA
AATGTAAGCTTTCGGGGCTCTCTTGCCTTCCAACCCAGTCAGAAATCGAGTTCCAATCCAAAAGTTCACC
TGTCCCACCTGCTTCTGAATCAAACAAGGGAATAAACGAATGAGGTTTCTGTGAAGCTGCACTGAGTAGT
ATGTTGCAGTCTTTTGGAAATACGAGTCTTTTAATAACTGGCAAACCGAGGAACTCTTGGTATTCTTGCC
ACGACTCATCTCCATGCAGTTGGACGATATCAATGCCGTAATCATTGACCAGAGCCAAAACATCCTCCTT
AGGTTGATTACGAAACACGCCAACCAAGTATTTCGGAGTGCCTGAACTATTTTTATATGCTTTTACAAGA
CTTGAAATTTTCCTTGCAATAACCGGGTCAATTGTTCTCTTTCTATTGGGCACACATATAATACCCAGCA
AGTCAGCATCGGAATCTAGAGCACATTCTGCGGCCTCTGTGCTCTGCAAGCCGCAAACTTTCACCAATGG
ACCAGAACTACCTGTGAAATTAATAACAGACATACTCCAAGCTGCCTTTGTGTGCTTAATCACGTATACT
CACGTGCTCAATAGTCACCAATGCCCTCCCTCTTGGCCCTCTCCTTTTCTTTTTTCGACCGAATTAATTC
TTAATCGGCAAAAAAAGAAAAGCTCCGGATCAAGATTGTACGTAAGGTGACAAGCTATTTTTCAATAAAG
AATATCTTCCACTACTGCCATCTGGCGTCATAACTGCAAAGTACACATATATTACGATGCTGTTCTATTA
AATGCTTCCTATATTATATATATAGTAATGTCGTGATCTATGGTGCACTCTCAGTACAATCTGCTCTGAT
GCCGCATAGTTAAGCCAGCCCCGACACCCGCCAACACCCGCTGACGCGCCCTCGAGACGAAAGGGCCTCG
TGATACGCCTATTTTTATAGGTTAATGTCATGATAATAATGGTTTCTTAGACGGATCGCTTGCCTGTAAC
TTACACGCGCCTCGTATCTTTTAATGATGGAATAATTTGGGAATTTACTCTGTGTTTATTTATTTTTATG
TTTTGTATTTGGATTTTAGAAAGTAAATAAAGAAGGTAGAAGAGTTACGGAATGAAGAAAAAAAAAATAA
ACAAAGGTTTAAAAAATTTCAACAAAAAGCGTACTTTACATATATATTTATTAGACAAGAAAAGCAGATT
AAATAGATATACATTCGATTAACGATAAGTAAAATGTAAAATCACAGGATTTTCGTGTGTGGTCTTCTAC
ACAGACAAGATGAAACAATTCGGCATTAATACCTGAGAGCAGGAAGAGCAAGATAAAAGGTAGTATTTGT
TGGCGATCCCCCTAGAGTCTTTTACATCTTCGGAAAACAAAAACTATTTTTTCTTTAATTTCTTTTTTTA
CTTTCTATTTTTAATTTATATATTTATATTAAAAAATTTAAATTATAATTATTTTTATAGCACGTGATGA
AAAGGACCCAGGTGGCACTTTTCGGGGAAATGTGCGCGGAACCCCTATTTGTTTATTTTTCTAAATACAT
TCAAATATGTATCCGCTCATGAGACAATAACCCTGATAAATGCTTCAATAATATTGAAAAAGGAAGAGTA
TGAGCCATATTCAACGGGAAACGTCTTGCTCGAGGCCGCGATTAAATTCCAACATGGATGCTGATTTATA
TGGGTATAAATGGGCTCGCGATAATGTCGGGCAATCAGGTGCGACAATCTATCGATTGTATGGGAAGCCC
GATGCGCCAGAGTTGTTTCTGAAACATGGCAAAGGTAGCGTTGCCAATGATGTTACAGATGAGATGGTCA
GACTAAACTGGCTGACGGAATTTATGCCTCTTCCGACCATCAAGCATTTTATCCGTACTCCTGATGATGC
ATGGTTACTCACCACTGCGATCCCCGGGAAAACAGCATTCCAGGTATTAGAAGAATATCCTGATTCAGGT
GAAAATATTGTTGATGCGCTGGCAGTGTTCCTGCGCCGGTTGCATTCGATTCCTGTTTGTAATTGTCCTT
TTAACAGCGATCGCGTATTTCGTCTCGCTCAGGCGCAATCACGAATGAATAACGGTTTGGTTGATGCGAG
TGATTTTGATGACGAGCGTAATGGCTGGCCTGTTGAACAAGTCTGGAAAGAAATGCATAAGCTTTTGCCA
TTCTCACCGGATTCAGTCGTCACTCATGGTGATTTCTCACTTGATAACCTTATTTTTGACGAGGGGAAAT
TAATAGGTTGTATTGATGTTGGACGAGTCGGAATCGCAGACCGATACCAGGATCTTGCCATCCTATGGAA
CTGCCTCGGTGAGTTTTCTCCTTCATTACAGAAACGGCTTTTTCAAAAATATGGTATTGATAATCCTGAT
ATGAATAAATTGCAGTTTCATTTGATGCTCGATGAGTTTTTCTAACTGTCAGACCAAGTTTACTCATATA
TACTTTAGATTGATTTAAAACTTCATTTTTAATTTAAAAGGATCTAGGTGAAGATCCTTTTTGATAATCT
CATGACCAAAATCCCTTAACGTGAGTTTTCGTTCCACTGAGCGTCAGACCCCGTAGAAAAGATCAAAGGA
TCTTCTTGAGATCCTTTTTTTCTGCGCGTAATCTGCTGCTTGCAAACAAAAAAACCACCGCTACCAGCGG
TGGTTTGTTTGCCGGATCAAGAGCTACCAACTCTTTTTCCGAAGGTAACTGGCTTCAGCAGAGCGCAGAT
ACCAAATACTGTTCTTCTAGTGTAGCCGTAGTTAGGCCACCACTTCAAGAACTCTGTAGCACCGCCTACA
TACCTCGCTCTGCTAATCCTGTTACCAGTGGCTGCTGCCAGTGGCGATAAGTCGTGTCTTACCGGGTTGG
ACTCAAGACGATAGTTACCGGATAAGGCGCAGCGGTCGGGCTGAACGGGGGGTTCGTGCACACAGCCCAG
CTTGGAGCGAACGACCTACACCGAACTGAGATACCTACAGCGTGAGCTATGAGAAAGCGCCACGCTTCCC
GAAGGGAGAAAGGCGGACAGGTATCCGGTAAGCGGCAGGGTCGGAACAGGAGAGCGCACGAGGGAGCTTC
CAGGGGGAAACGCCTGGTATCTTTATAGTCCTGTCGGGTTTCGCCACCTCTGACTTGAGCGTCGATTTTT
GTGATGCTCGTCAGGGGGGCGGAGCCTATGAAAAAACGCCAGCAACGCGGCACTTTGTAACTGAGCTGTC
ATTTTGCTGGCCCAGCTGGTCGACCGCGGCTAAGCAGTACTGGTACCGTTGTGGAAATGTAAAGAGCCCC
ATTATCTTAGCCTAAAAAAACCTTCTCTTTGGAACTTTCAGTAATACGCTTAACTGCTCATTGCTATATT
GAAGTACGGATTAGAAGCCGCCGAGCGGGTGACAGCCCTCCGAAGGAAGACTCTCCTCCGTGCGTCCTCG
TCTTCACCGGTCGCGTTCCTGAAACGCAGATGTGCCTCGCGCCGCACTGCTCCGAACAATAAAGATTCTA
CAATACTAGCTTTTATGGTTATGAAGAGGAAAAATTGGCAGTAACCTGGCCCCACAAACCTTCAAATGAA
CGAATCAAATTAACAACCATAGGATGATAATGCGATTAGTTTTTTAGCCTTATTTCTGGGGTAATTAATC
AGCGAAGCGATGATTTTTGATCTATTAACAGATATATAAATGCAAAAACTGCATAACCACTTTAACTAAT
ACTTTCAACATTTTCGGTTTGTATTACTTCTTATTCAAATGTAATAAAAGTATCAACAAAAAATTGTTAA
TATACCTCTATACTTTAACGTCAAGGAGAAAAAACCCCGGATCGAATTCCCTACTTCATACATTTTCAAT
TAAGATGAGGTTCCCATCTATTTTCACCGCTGTTGTTTTTGCTGCTTCTTCTGCTTTGGCTGCTCCAGCT
AATGGTCATATGGAAGCATGCTTAATTAAGGCGCCTTATCTCGAGGGGGGCGGATCCGTTTCTGCACAGG
AACTGACAACTATATGCGAGCAAATCCCCTCACCAACTTTAGAATCGACGCCGTACTCATTGTCAACGAC
TACTATTTTGGCCAACGGGAAGGCAATGCAAGGAGTTTTTGAATATTACAAATCAGTAACGTTTGTCAGT
AATTGCGGTTCTCACCCCTCAACAACTAGCAAAGGCAGCCCCATAAACACACAGTATGTTTTTAAGGACA
ATAGCTCGACGATTGAAGGTAGATACCCATACGACGTTCCAGACTACGCTCTGCAGGCTAGTGGTGGAGG
AGGCTCTGGTGGAGGTGGTAGCGGAGGCGGAGGGTCGGCTAGCCATGAACAGAAGTTGATCTCTGAAGAA
GATTTGATGTTAGAAAAATTTGTTGGCACCTGGAAGATCGAATCCTCTGAAAATTTTGGTGAATACTTGA
AGGCTATCGGTGCCCCAAAAGAATTGGCTGATGCTGGTGATGCTACTACTCCAGTCTTGTACATTTCTCA
AAAGGATGGTGATAAGATGACCGTCAAGATTGAAAACGGTCCACCAACTTTTTTGGATACCCAAGTTTCT
TTCAAGTTGGGTGAAGAATTCGACGAATTTCCATCCGATAGAAGAAAGGGTGTTAAGTCCGTTGTTAACT
TGTCTGGTGAGAAGTTGGTTTACGTTCAAAAGTGGGATGGTAAAGAAACCACTTACGTCAGAGAAATCAA
GGACGGTAAATTGGTTGTTACTTTGACCATGGGTGATGTTGTTGCTGTTAGATCTTATAGAAGGGCCTCT
GAATAATAGAGATCTGATAACAACAGTGTAGATGTAACAAAATCGAC
Features (pLannotate 1.2.2; 12 found; start..end, strand, type, name):
    128..148     -  misc_feature   bom (fragment): basis of mobility region from pBR322
    199..873     -  CDS            TRP1: phosphoribosylanthranilate isomerase, required for tryptophan biosynthesis; S. cerevisiae TRP1; yeast auxotrophic marker
    874..1021    -  promoter       TRP1 promoter: S. cerevisiae TRP1
   1159..1208    -  misc_feature   bom (fragment): basis of mobility region from pBR322
   1314..1818    -  misc_feature   CEN/ARS: S. cerevisiae CEN6 centromere fused to an autonomously replicating sequence
   1855..1959    +  promoter       AmpR promoter: bla
   1960..2775    +  CDS            KanR: aminoglycoside phosphotransferase; aph(3')-Ia; confers resistance to kanamycin in bacteria or G418 (Geneticin®) in eukaryotes
   2946..3530    +  rep_origin     ori: high-copy-number ColE1/pMB1/pBR322/pUC origin of replication
   3717..4158    +  promoter       GAL1 promoter: S. cerevisiae GAL1; inducible promoter, regulated by Gal4
   4205..4273    +  CDS            MF(ALPHA)1 (fragment): MFAL1_YEAST - Also known as MF-ALPHA-1, MFAL1. Experimental evidence at protein level: Swiss-Prot protein existence level 1. The active factor is excreted into the culture medium by haploid cells of the alpha mating type and acts on cells of the opposite mating type (type A). It mediates the conjugation process between the two types by inhibiting the initiation of DNA synthesis in type a cells and synchronizing them with type alpha. From Saccharomyces cerevisiae (strain ATCC 204508 / S288c) (Baker's yeast).
   4325..4543    +  CDS            AGA2 (fragment): AGA2_YEAST - Experimental evidence at protein level: Swiss-Prot protein existence level 1. Receptor binding subunit of the a-agglutinin heterodimer. S.cerevisiae a and alpha cells express the complementary cell surface glycoproteins a-agglutinin and alpha-agglutinin, respectively, which interact with one another to promote cellular aggregation during mating. From Saccharomyces cerevisiae (strain ATCC 204508 / S288c) (Baker's yeast).
   4697..5113    +  CDS            UnaG: UnaG is a basic (constitutively fluorescent) green fluorescent protein published in 2013, derived from Anguilla japonica. It has low acid sensitivity. It requires the cofactor bilirubin for fluorescence.
