[The description below was written by a language model from this plasmid's Addgene catalogue record and pLannotate feature annotations shown in this document.]
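Description:
pJYDNp is a bacteria/yeast shuttle vector of about 5.2 kb, built on a newly designed backbone as part of an enhanced yeast surface display platform. In E. coli it replicates from a high-copy ColE1/pUC-type origin and is selected with kanamycin, through an aminoglycoside phosphotransferase gene driven by the bla (AmpR) promoter. In Saccharomyces cerevisiae it is maintained as a low-copy, stably segregating episome by a CEN6/ARS element and selected by complementation of tryptophan auxotrophy with TRP1 under its own promoter. Short remnants of the pBR322 bom region are also annotated.

The expression cassette is driven by the galactose-inducible, Gal4-regulated GAL1 promoter. Downstream, the annotation shows a fragment of the alpha-mating-factor (MFα1) precursor, presumably serving as a secretion leader. It is followed by an Aga2p fragment and then the UnaG-derived reporter eUnaG2, fused to the C-terminus of Aga2p. Aga2p is the subunit of a-agglutinin that is used in yeast display to tether fusion partners to the cell wall, so the fusion should be exported and presented on the cell surface. eUnaG2 fluoresces green only when it binds its cofactor bilirubin, which gives a direct readout of displayed protein without antibody staining. The catalogue entry lists HA and myc tags, but these were not picked up in the feature tables, so their positions are not documented here. The depositor and sequencing-verified records give essentially identical maps, differing by one nucleotide in length. The plasmid is intended as a positive control for expression in display experiments.
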