Addgene plasmid #162451: pJYDNp
Purpose: Positive control plasmid carrying the eUnaG2 bilirubin dependent fluorescent protein fused to the C-terminus of Aga2p protein. This plasmid serves as an expression control.
Depositing lab: Gideon Schreiber. Publication: An enhanced yeast display platform demonstrates the binding plasticity under various selection pressures. Zahradník J, Dey D, Marciano S, Schreiber G. bioRxiv Preprint 2020 10.1101/2020.12.16.423176.
Backbone
  Vector backbone: New backbone
  Backbone manufacturer: Dr. Jiri Zahradnik
  Total vector size (bp): 5156
  Vector type: Shuttle vector bacteria/yeast
  Selectable markers: TRP1
Growth in bacteria
  Bacterial resistance: Kanamycin, 50 μg/mL
  Growth temperature: 37°C
  Growth strain: DH5alpha
  Copy number: Unknown
Gene/Insert
  Gene/Insert name: Aga2p-eUnaG2
  Promoter: GAL1
  Tag / fusion protein: HA and myc
  Cloning method: Unknown
  Sequencing primers: 5′ GaL1b_F primer: CCTCTATACTTTAACGTCAAGGAG
Terms and licenses: Academic/Nonprofit Terms; Industry Terms: Not Available to Industry
Depositor comments: Please visit https://www.biorxiv.org/content/10.1101/2020.12.16.423176v1 for bioRxiv preprint.
How to cite: pJYDNp was a gift from Gideon Schreiber (Addgene plasmid # 162451 ; http://n2t.net/addgene:162451 ; RRID:Addgene_162451)
