>Addgene plasmid #162451 | pJYDNp | depositor partial sequence | sequence record 314761 | Multiple times sequenced 3530 - 5152
ACGCCAGCAACGCGGCACTTTGTAACTGAGCTGTCATTTTGCTGGCCCAGCTGGTCGACCGCGGCTAAGC
AGTACTGGTACCGTTGTGGAAATGTAAAGAGCCCCATTATCTTAGCCTAAAAAAACCTTCTCTTTGGAAC
TTTCAGTAATACGCTTAACTGCTCATTGCTATATTGAAGTACGGATTAGAAGCCGCCGAGCGGGTGACAG
CCCTCCGAAGGAAGACTCTCCTCCGTGCGTCCTCGTCTTCACCGGTCGCGTTCCTGAAACGCAGATGTGC
CTCGCGCCGCACTGCTCCGAACAATAAAGATTCTACAATACTAGCTTTTATGGTTATGAAGAGGAAAAAT
TGGCAGTAACCTGGCCCCACAAACCTTCAAATGAACGAATCAAATTAACAACCATAGGATGATAATGCGA
TTAGTTTTTTAGCCTTATTTCTGGGGTAATTAATCAGCGAAGCGATGATTTTTGATCTATTAACAGATAT
ATAAATGCAAAAACTGCATAACCACTTTAACTAATACTTTCAACATTTTCGGTTTGTATTACTTCTTATT
CAAATGTAATAAAAGTATCAACAAAAAATTGTTAATATACCTCTATACTTTAACGTCAAGGAGAAAAAAC
CCCGGATCGAATTCCCTACTTCATACATTTTCAATTAAGATGAGGTTCCCATCTATTTTCACCGCTGTTG
TTTTTGCTGCTTCTTCTGCTTTGGCTGCTCCAGCTAATGGTCATATGGAAGCATGCTTAATTAAGGCGCC
TTATCTCGAGGGGGGCGGATCCGTTTCTGCACAGGAACTGACAACTATATGCGAGCAAATCCCCTCACCA
ACTTTAGAATCGACGCCGTACTCATTGTCAACGACTACTATTTTGGCCAACGGGAAGGCAATGCAAGGAG
TTTTTGAATATTACAAATCAGTAACGTTTGTCAGTAATTGCGGTTCTCACCCCTCAACAACTAGCAAAGG
CAGCCCCATAAACACACAGTATGTTTTTAAGGACAATAGCTCGACGATTGAAGGTAGATACCCATACGAC
GTTCCAGACTACGCTCTGCAGGCTAGTGGTGGAGGAGGCTCTGGTGGAGGTGGTAGCGGAGGCGGAGGGT
CGGCTAGCCATGAACAGAAGTTGATCTCTGAAGAAGATTTGATGTTAGAAAAATTTGTTGGCACCTGGAA
GATCGAATCCTCTGAAAATTTTGGTGAATACTTGAAGGCTATCGGTGCCCCAAAAGAATTGGCTGATGCT
GGTGATGCTACTACTCCAGTCTTGTACATTTCTCAAAAGGATGGTGATAAGATGACCGTCAAGATTGAAA
ACGGTCCACCAACTTTTTTGGATACCCAAGTTTCTTTCAAGTTGGGTGAAGAATTCGACGAATTTCCATC
CGATAGAAGAAAGGGTGTTAAGTCCGTTGTTAACTTGTCTGGTGAGAAGTTGGTTTACGTTCAAAAGTGG
GATGGTAAAGAAACCACTTACGTCAGAGAAATCAAGGACGGTAAATTGGTTGTTACTTTGACCATGGGTG
ATGTTGTTGCTGTTAGATCTTATAGAAGGGCCTCTGAATAATAGAGATCTGATAACAACAGTGTAGATGT
AACAAAATCGAC
